Addgene plasmid #211509: 6xHis-SNAP-PI(4)P Probe
Purpose: For expression of recombinant biosensor for detection of Phosphatidylinositol-4-Phosphate (PI(4)P) from bacteria
Depositing lab: Hannes Maib & David Murray. Depositing organization: University of Dundee. Publication: Recombinant biosensors for multiplex and super-resolution imaging of phosphoinositides. Maib H, Adarska P, Hunton R, Vines JH, Strutt D, Bottanelli F, Murray DH. J Cell Biol. 2024 Jun 3;223(6):e202310095. doi: 10.1083/jcb.202310095. Epub 2024 Apr 5. PubMed 38578646.
Backbone
  Vector backbone: pET-28 a (+)
  Vector type: Bacterial Expression
Growth in bacteria
  Bacterial resistance: Kanamycin, 50 μg/mL
  Growth temperature: 37°C
  Growth strain: DH5alpha
  Copy number: Low Copy
Gene/Insert
  Gene/Insert name: SidC (P4C) (alt name: The biosensor for PI(4)P is the is the effector domain of SidC (P4C) (Dolinsky et al., 2014))
  Species: Legionella pneumophila
  Tag / fusion protein: 6xhis-SNAP (N terminal on insert)
  Cloning method: Restriction Enzyme; 5′ cloning site Unknown (unknown if destroyed)
Terms and licenses: Academic/Nonprofit Terms; Industry Terms: Not Available to Industry
Depositor comments: The biosensor for PI(4)P is the is the effector domain of SidC (P4C) (Dolinsky et al., 2014). Please visit https://www.biorxiv.org/content/10.1101/2023.10.18.562882v1 for bioRxiv preprint.
How to cite: 6xHis-SNAP-PI(4)P Probe was a gift from Hannes Maib & David Murray (Addgene plasmid # 211509 ; http://n2t.net/addgene:211509 ; RRID:Addgene_211509)
