[The description below was written by a language model from this plasmid's Addgene catalogue record and pLannotate feature annotations shown in this document.]
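Description:
6xHis-SNAP-PI(4)P Probe is a bacterial expression plasmid of about 6.4 kb built on the pET-28a(+) backbone, designed to produce a recombinant lipid biosensor in E. coli. It is selected with kanamycin through an aminoglycoside phosphotransferase gene and replicates from a ColE1/pBR322-type origin. The adjacent bom region and rop gene are retained, consistent with the low copy number listed in the record. An f1 origin is also present, along with short tetracycline-resistance fragments and other pBR322-derived remnants that the annotation software picks up in the backbone.

The expression cassette follows the standard pET arrangement. A T7 promoter is placed directly upstream of a lac operator, followed by the T7 gene 10 ribosome binding site and, downstream of the insert, a T7 terminator. The plasmid-borne lacI gene supplies the repressor, so transcription depends on a host providing T7 RNA polymerase and is induced with IPTG. The encoded protein carries an N-terminal 6xHis tag for affinity purification and a SNAP-tag. The feature table annotates the SNAP-tag as human MGMT, the alkyltransferase from which it was engineered. SNAP reacts covalently with benzylguanine-linked substrates, allowing the purified probe to be labelled with a fluorophore of choice. Fused after it is the P4C domain of the Legionella pneumophila effector SidC, which binds phosphatidylinositol-4-phosphate. This segment is not annotated in the feature table but presumably occupies the unannotated region downstream of the SNAP coding sequence. The cloning sites used are not recorded.

The purified, dye-labelled protein is intended as an exogenously applied probe for detecting PI(4)P, as part of a set of recombinant phosphoinositide biosensors for multiplex and super-resolution imaging.
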