Features (pLannotate 1.2.2; 19 found; start..end, strand, type, name):
     12..440     +  rep_origin     f1 ori (sequence partly withheld): f1 bacteriophage origin of replication; arrow indicates direction of (+) strand synthesis
    493..550     +  promoter       AmpR promoter (fragment): bla
    559..1374    -  CDS            KanR: aminoglycoside phosphotransferase; aph(3')-Ia; confers resistance to kanamycin in bacteria or G418 (Geneticin®) in eukaryotes
   1496..2084    +  rep_origin     ori: high-copy-number ColE1/pMB1/pBR322/pUC origin of replication
   2270..2409    -  misc_feature   bom: basis of mobility region from pBR322
   2511..2702    -  CDS            rop: Rop protein, which maintains plasmids at low copy number; rop
   2719..3099    +  CDS            YPB1_ECOLX: Protein predicted: Swiss-Prot protein existence level 4. From Escherichia coli.
   3171..3462    -  CDS            TcR (fragment): tetracycline efflux protein; tet; confers resistance to tetracycline
   3477..3498    -  protein_bind   CAP binding site: CAP binding activates transcription in the presence of cAMP. E. coli catabolite activator protein
   3511..4593    -  CDS            lacI: lac repressor; lacI; The lac repressor binds to the lac operator to inhibit transcription in E. coli. This inhibition can be relieved by adding lactose or isopropyl-β-D-thiogalactopyranoside (IPTG).
   4594..4671    -  promoter       lacI promoter: lacI
   4679..4958    -  CDS            TcR (fragment): tetracycline efflux protein; tet; confers resistance to tetracycline
   4980..4998    +  promoter       T7 promoter: promoter for bacteriophage T7 RNA polymerase
   4999..5023    +  protein_bind   lac operator: The lac repressor binds to the lac operator to inhibit transcription in E. coli. This inhibition can be relieved by adding lactose or isopropyl-β-D-thiogalactopyranoside (IPTG). lac repressor encoded by lacI
   5038..5060    +  RBS            RBS: efficient ribosome binding site from bacteriophage T7 gene 10 (Olins and Rangwala, 1989)
   5134..5736    +  CDS            MGMT: MGMT_HUMAN - Experimental evidence at protein level: Swiss-Prot protein existence level 1. Involved in the cellular defense against the biological effects of O6-methylguanine (O6-MeG) and O4-methylthymine (O4-MeT) in DNA. Repairs the methylated nucleobase in DNA by stoichiometrically transferring the methyl group to a cysteine residue in the enzyme. This is a suicide reaction: the enzyme is irreversibly inactivated. From Homo sapiens (Human).
   6253..6271    -  promoter       SP6 promoter: promoter for bacteriophage SP6 RNA polymerase
   6286..6335    +  CDS            SET1 (fragment): solubility-enhancement tag derived from T7 phage gene 10B
   6343..6390    +  terminator     T7 terminator: transcription terminator for bacteriophage T7 RNA polymerase
>Addgene plasmid #211509 | 6xHis-SNAP-PI(4)P Probe | addgene full sequence | sequence record 419692 | Addgene NGS Result
TGGCGAATGGG
[124 nt withheld, positions 12-135]
C
[91 nt withheld, positions 137-227]
A
[49 nt withheld, positions 229-277]
CCTTTGACGTTGGAGTCCACGTTCTTT
[37 nt withheld, positions 305-341]
ACCCTATCTCGGTCTATTCTTTTGATTTATAAGGGATTTTGCCGATTTCGGCCTATTGGTTAAAAAATGA
GCTGATTTAACAAAAATTTAACGCGAATTTTAACAAAATATTAACGCTTACAATTTAGGTGGCACTTTTC
GGGGAAATGTGCGCGGAACCCCTATTTGTTTATTTTTCTAAATACATTCAAATATGTATCCGCTCATGAA
TTAATTCTTAGAAAAACTCATCGAGCATCAAATGAAACTGCAATTTATTCATATCAGGATTATCAATACC
ATATTTTTGAAAAAGCCGTTTCTGTAATGAAGGAGAAAACTCACCGAGGCAGTTCCATAGGATGGCAAGA
TCCTGGTATCGGTCTGCGATTCCGACTCGTCCAACATCAATACAACCTATTAATTTCCCCTCGTCAAAAA
TAAGGTTATCAAGTGAGAAATCACCATGAGTGACGACTGAATCCGGTGAGAATGGCAAAAGTTTATGCAT
TTCTTTCCAGACTTGTTCAACAGGCCAGCCATTACGCTCGTCATCAAAATCACTCGCATCAACCAAACCG
TTATTCATTCGTGATTGCGCCTGAGCGAGACGAAATACGCGATCGCTGTTAAAAGGACAATTACAAACAG
GAATCGAATGCAACCGGCGCAGGAACACTGCCAGCGCATCAACAATATTTTCACCTGAATCAGGATATTC
TTCTAATACCTGGAATGCTGTTTTCCCGGGGATCGCAGTGGTGAGTAACCATGCATCATCAGGAGTACGG
ATAAAATGCTTGATGGTCGGAAGAGGCATAAATTCCGTCAGCCAGTTTAGTCTGACCATCTCATCTGTAA
CATCATTGGCAACGCTACCTTTGCCATGTTTCAGAAACAACTCTGGCGCATCGGGCTTCCCATACAATCG
ATAGATTGTCGCACCTGATTGCCCGACATTATCGCGAGCCCATTTATACCCATATAAATCAGCATCCATG
TTGGAATTTAATCGCGGCCTAGAGCAAGACGTTTCCCGTTGAATATGGCTCATAACACCCCTTGTATTAC
TGTTTATGTAAGCAGACAGTTTTATTGTTCATGACCAAAATCCCTTAACGTGAGTTTTCGTTCCACTGAG
CGTCAGACCCCGTAGAAAAGATCAAAGGATCTTCTTGAGATCCTTTTTTTCTGCGCGTAATCTGCTGCTT
GCAAACAAAAAAACCACCGCTACCAGCGGTGGTTTGTTTGCCGGATCAAGAGCTACCAACTCTTTTTCCG
AAGGTAACTGGCTTCAGCAGAGCGCAGATACCAAATACTGTCCTTCTAGTGTAGCCGTAGTTAGGCCACC
ACTTCAAGAACTCTGTAGCACCGCCTACATACCTCGCTCTGCTAATCCTGTTACCAGTGGCTGCTGCCAG
TGGCGATAAGTCGTGTCTTACCGGGTTGGACTCAAGACGATAGTTACCGGATAAGGCGCAGCGGTCGGGC
TGAACGGGGGGTTCGTGCACACAGCCCAGCTTGGAGCGAACGACCTACACCGAACTGAGATACCTACAGC
GTGAGCTATGAGAAAGCGCCACGCTTCCCGAAGGGAGAAAGGCGGACAGGTATCCGGTAAGCGGCAGGGT
CGGAACAGGAGAGCGCACGAGGGAGCTTCCAGGGGGAAACGCCTGGTATCTTTATAGTCCTGTCGGGTTT
CGCCACCTCTGACTTGAGCGTCGATTTTTGTGATGCTCGTCAGGGGGGCGGAGCCTATGGAAAAACGCCA
GCAACGCGGCCTTTTTACGGTTCCTGGCCTTTTGCTGGCCTTTTGCTCACATGTTCTTTCCTGCGTTATC
CCCTGATTCTGTGGATAACCGTATTACCGCCTTTGAGTGAGCTGATACCGCTCGCCGCAGCCGAACGACC
GAGCGCAGCGAGTCAGTGAGCGAGGAAGCGGAAGAGCGCCTGATGCGGTATTTTCTCCTTACGCATCTGT
GCGGTATTTCACACCGCAATGGTGCACTCTCAGTACAATCTGCTCTGATGCCGCATAGTTAAGCCAGTAT
ACACTCCGCTATCGCTACGTGACTGGGTCATGGCTGCGCCCCGACACCCGCCAACACCCGCTGACGCGCC
CTGACGGGCTTGTCTGCTCCCGGCATCCGCTTACAGACAAGCTGTGACCGTCTCCGGGAGCTGCATGTGT
CAGAGGTTTTCACCGTCATCACCGAAACGCGCGAGGCAGCTGCGGTAAAGCTCATCAGCGTGGTCGTGAA
GCGATTCACAGATGTCTGCCTGTTCATCCGCGTCCAGCTCGTTGAGTTTCTCCAGAAGCGTTAATGTCTG
GCTTCTGATAAAGCGGGCCATGTTAAGGGCGGTTTTTTCCTGTTTGGTCACTGATGCCTCCGTGTAAGGG
GGATTTCTGTTCATGGGGGTAATGATACCGATGAAACGAGAGAGGATGCTCACGATACGGGTTACTGATG
ATGAACATGCCCGGTTACTGGAACGTTGTGAGGGTAAACAACTGGCGGTATGGATGCGGCGGGACCAGAG
AAAAATCACTCAGGGTCAATGCCAGCGCTTCGTTAATACAGATGTAGGTGTTCCACAGGGTAGCCAGCAG
CATCCTGCGATGCAGATCCGGAACATAATGGTGCAGGGCGCTGACTTCCGCGTTTCCAGACTTTACGAAA
CACGGAAACCGAAGACCATTCATGTTGTTGCTCAGGTCGCAGACGTTTTGCAGCAGCAGTCGCTTCACGT
TCGCTCGCGTATCGGTGATTCATTCTGCTAACCAGTAAGGCAACCCCGCCAGCCTAGCCGGGTCCTCAAC
GACAGGAGCACGATCATGCGCACCCGTGGGGCCGCCATGCCGGCGATAATGGCCTGCTTCTCGCCGAAAC
GTTTGGTGGCGGGACCAGTGACGAAGGCTTGAGCGAGGGCGTGCAAGATTCCGAATACCGCAAGCGACAG
GCCGATCATCGTCGCGCTCCAGCGAAAGCGGTCCTCGCCGAAAATGACCCAGAGCGCTGCCGGCACCTGT
CCTACGAGTTGCATGATAAAGAAGACAGTCATAAGTGCGGCGACGATAGTCATGCCCCGCGCCCACCGGA
AGGAGCTGACTGGGTTGAAGGCTCTCAAGGGCATCGGTCGAGATCCCGGTGCCTAATGAGTGAGCTAACT
TACATTAATTGCGTTGCGCTCACTGCCCGCTTTCCAGTCGGGAAACCTGTCGTGCCAGCTGCATTAATGA
ATCGGCCAACGCGCGGGGAGAGGCGGTTTGCGTATTGGGCGCCAGGGTGGTTTTTCTTTTCACCAGTGAG
ACGGGCAACAGCTGATTGCCCTTCACCGCCTGGCCCTGAGAGAGTTGCAGCAAGCGGTCCACGCTGGTTT
GCCCCAGCAGGCGAAAATCCTGTTTGATGGTGGTTAACGGCGGGATATAACATGAGCTGTCTTCGGTATC
GTCGTATCCCACTACCGAGATATCCGCACCAACGCGCAGCCCGGACTCGGTAATGGCGCGCATTGCGCCC
AGCGCCATCTGATCGTTGGCAACCAGCATCGCAGTGGGAACGATGCCCTCATTCAGCATTTGCATGGTTT
GTTGAAAACCGGACATGGCACTCCAGTCGCCTTCCCGTTCCGCTATCGGCTGAATTTGATTGCGAGTGAG
ATATTTATGCCAGCCAGCCAGACGCAGACGCGCCGAGACAGAACTTAATGGGCCCGCTAACAGCGCGATT
TGCTGGTGACCCAATGCGACCAGATGCTCCACGCCCAGTCGCGTACCGTCTTCATGGGAGAAAATAATAC
TGTTGATGGGTGTCTGGTCAGAGACATCAAGAAATAACGCCGGAACATTAGTGCAGGCAGCTTCCACAGC
AATGGCATCCTGGTCATCCAGCGGATAGTTAATGATCAGCCCACTGACGCGTTGCGCGAGAAGATTGTGC
ACCGCCGCTTTACAGGCTTCGACGCCGCTTCGTTCTACCATCGACACCACCACGCTGGCACCCAGTTGAT
CGGCGCGAGATTTAATCGCCGCGACAATTTGCGACGGCGCGTGCAGGGCCAGACTGGAGGTGGCAACGCC
AATCAGCAACGACTGTTTGCCCGCCAGTTGTTGTGCCACGCGGTTGGGAATGTAATTCAGCTCCGCCATC
GCCGCTTCCACTTTTTCCCGCGTTTTCGCAGAAACGTGGCTGGCCTGGTTCACCACGCGGGAAACGGTCT
GATAAGAGACACCGGCATACTCTGCGACATCGTATAACGTTACTGGTTTCACATTCACCACCCTGAATTG
ACTCTCTTCCGGGCGCTATCATGCCATACCGCGAAAGGTTTTGCGCCATTCGATGGTGTCCGGGATCTCG
ACGCTCTCCCTTATGCGACTCCTGCATTAGGAAGCAGCCCAGTAGTAGGTTGAGGCCGTTGAGCACCGCC
GCCGCAAGGAATGGTGCATGCAAGGAGATGGCGCCCAACAGTCCCCCGGCCACGGGGCCTGCCACCATAC
CCACGCCGAAACAAGCGCTCATGAGCCCGAAGTGGCGAGCCCGATCTTCCCCATCGGTGATGTCGGCGAT
ATAGGCGCCAGCAACCGCACCTGTGGCGCCGGTGATGCCGGCCACGATGCGTCCGGCGTAGAGGATCGAG
ATCTCGATCCCGCGAAATTAATACGACTCACTATAGGGGAATTGTGAGCGGATAACAATTCCCCTCTAGA
AATAATTTTGTTTAACTTTAAGAAGGAGATATATCCATGGGCAGCAGCCATCACCACCACCATCATAGTT
CGGGCCGTTTGGAGGTGTTATTTCAGGGCCCTATGGACAAAGATTGCGAAATGAAGCGTACAACTCTGGA
TTCGCCATTGGGAAAACTGGAGCTTTCGGGATGTGAACAAGGTTTACATCGCATCATTTTCTTAGGTAAA
GGGACGTCCGCCGCCGATGCGGTAGAGGTACCCGCCCCGGCCGCTGTGCTGGGTGGACCAGAACCTCTGA
TGCAGGCTACTGCATGGCTGAATGCATACTTTCACCAGCCAGAGGCCATTGAAGAGTTTCCTGTGCCCGC
GCTGCATCACCCTGTGTTCCAACAAGAATCGTTCACCCGCCAAGTCTTATGGAAACTGTTGAAGGTTGTC
AAATTTGGCGAAGTTATCTCGTACTCCCATCTTGCCGCCCTTGCTGGTAATCCCGCAGCAACCGCTGCAG
TAAAGACTGCCCTTTCGGGGAACCCGGTCCCCATTCTTATTCCCTGCCATCGCGTCGTACAGGGTGATCT
GGACGTTGGGGGTTACGAAGGGGGTTTGGCTGTGAAGGAGTGGTTATTAGCGCACGAGGGGCATCGTCTT
GGTAAACCTGGTTTAGGTGGCTCAGCAGGCTCGGCAGCAGGAAGTGGCGCGGCCGCAAAATATAGTAGCA
AGCCTTTATTGGACGTAGAACTGAATAAGATCGCAGAGGGCCTGGAGCTGACGGCCAAAATCTATAACGA
GAAACGTGGCCGTGAGTGGTGGTTCAAAGGGTCACGCAACGAGGCACGTAAAACTCAATGCGAGGAACTG
CAACGCGTGTCGAAGGAGATTAACACTCTGTTGCAGAGTGAGTCACTGACCAAATCGCAGGTATTGGAGA
AAGTGCTTAATAGCATTGAGACCCTGGATAAGATTGATCGTGACATCTCTGCGGAGTCTAATTGGTTCCA
ATCCACATTACAAAAGGAAGTACGCTTATTTCGTGATCAACTGAAAGATATTTGTCAGCTTGACAAATAT
GCATTCAAGTCAACCAAACTTGATGAGATCATCTCCTTAGAGATGGAAGAGCAATTCCAGAAGATCCAGG
ACCCAGCTGTTCAACAAATCGTCCGCGATTTGCCCTCGCATTGTCACAACGATGAAGCGATTGAGTTTTT
CTAGGGCGCGCCGTAATAGAAGCTTGAGTATTCTATAGTGTCACCTAAATCCCAGCTTGATCCGGCTGCT
AACAAAGCCCGAAAGGAAGCTGAGTTGGCTGCTGCCACCGCTGAGCAATAACTAGCATAACCCCTTGGGG
CCTCTAAACGGGTCTTGAGGGGTTTTTTGCTGAAAGGAGGAACTATATCCGGAT
